Addgene plasmid #22890: pFastBac-His-Flag-Tipin
Depositing lab: Aziz Sancar. Depositing organization: University of North Carolina at Chapel Hill. Publication: The human Tim/Tipin complex coordinates an Intra-S checkpoint response to UV that slows replication fork displacement. Unsal-Kacmaz K, Chastain PD, Qu PP, Minoo P, Cordeiro-Stone M, Sancar A, Kaufmann WK. Mol Cell Biol. 2007 Apr . 27(8):3131-42. 10.1128/MCB.02190-06 PubMed 17296725.
Backbone
  Vector backbone: pFastBacHTb
  Backbone manufacturer: Invitrogen
  Backbone size w/o insert (bp): 4856
  Vector type: Insect Expression
  Selectable markers: Gentamicin
Growth in bacteria
  Bacterial resistance: Ampicillin, 100 μg/mL
  Growth temperature: 37°C
  Growth strain: DH5alpha
  Copy number: High Copy
Gene/Insert
  Gene/Insert name: Tipin (alt name: Timeless-interacting protein)
  Species: H. sapiens (human)
  Insert size (bp): 903
  Entrez Gene: TIPIN
  Tag / fusion protein: His (N terminal on backbone); Flag- (N terminal on insert)
  Cloning method: Restriction Enzyme; 5′ cloning site BamHI (unknown if destroyed); 3′ cloning site XhoI (unknown if destroyed)
  Sequencing primers: 5′ n/a
Terms and licenses: Academic/Nonprofit Terms; Industry Terms: Not Available to Industry
How to cite: pFastBac-His-Flag-Tipin was a gift from Aziz Sancar (Addgene plasmid # 22890 ; http://n2t.net/addgene:22890 ; RRID:Addgene_22890)
