[The description below was written by a language model from this plasmid's Addgene catalogue record.]
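Description:
pFastBac-His-Flag-Tipin is an insect-cell expression construct built on the commercial pFastBacHTb backbone (about 4.9 kb without insert), a donor plasmid of the Bac-to-Bac baculovirus system. It is maintained in standard E. coli cloning strains as a high-copy plasmid under ampicillin selection. The record also lists gentamicin as a selectable marker. In pFastBac-type donors the gentamicin resistance gene generally sits alongside the expression cassette between Tn7 transposition elements, so that it moves with the cassette into a baculovirus shuttle genome (bacmid) in a suitable E. coli host and allows recombinant bacmids to be selected. No feature table is provided, so these elements and the promoter are not itemised in the record. Vectors of this family conventionally drive expression from the strong late baculoviral polyhedrin promoter.

The insert is the human TIPIN coding sequence (Timeless-interacting protein), roughly 900 bp, cloned between the BamHI and XhoI sites; whether those sites survived cloning is not recorded. The protein carries two N-terminal tags: a His tag contributed by the backbone, followed by a Flag tag supplied with the insert. This arrangement permits metal-affinity purification, anti-Flag immunoaffinity purification or detection, or the two in sequence.

The construct is suited to generating recombinant baculovirus for producing tagged human Tipin in insect cells. The associated work concerns the human Tim/Tipin complex and its role in the intra-S checkpoint response to UV damage and the slowing of replication fork progression. That context fits the use of purified recombinant Tipin in biochemical and interaction studies, although the record does not spell out specific applications.
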