>Addgene plasmid #22890 | pFastBac-His-Flag-Tipin | addgene partial sequence | sequence record 28675 | 22890 with Polyhedrin-F
GTTTTGTAATAAAAAAACCTATAAATATTCCGGATTATTCATACCGTCCCACCATCGGGCGCGGATCTCG
GTCCGAAACCATGTCGTACTACCATCACCATCACCATCACGATTACGATATCCCAACGACCGAAAACCTG
TATTTTCAGGGCGCCATGGGATCCAGGATGGACTACAAGGACGACGATGACAAGCTAGAACCACAGGAGA
ATGGCGTGATTGACCTACCAGATTATGAGCATGTAGAAGATGAAACTTTTCCTCCTTTCCCACCTCCAGC
CTCTCCAGAGAGACAAGATGGTGAAGGAACTGAGCCTGATGAAGAGTCAGGAAATGGAGCACCTGTTCCT
GTACCTCCAAAGAGAACAGTTAAAAGAAATATACCCAAGCTGGATGCTCAGAGATTAATTTCAGAGAGAG
GACTTCCAGCCTTAAGGCATGTATTTGATAAGGCAAAATTCAAAGGTAAAGGTCATGAGGCTGAAGACTT
GAAGATGCTAATCAGACACATGGAGCACTGGGCACATAGGCTATTCCCTAAACTGCAGTTTGAGGATTTT
ATTGACAGAGTTGAATACCTGGGAAGTAAAAAGGAAGTTCAGACCTGTTTAAAACGAATTCNACN
